Addgene plasmid #125974: 37_pAAV-ProC40-CatCh-GFP-WPRE
Purpose: Targeting expression to neuronal and glial cell types in mice, non-human primates, and human retina
Depositing lab: Botond Roska. Depositing organization: Friedrich Miescher Institute for Biomedical Research. Publication: Targeting neuronal and glial cell types with synthetic promoter AAVs in mice, non-human primates and humans. Juttner J, Szabo A, Gross-Scherf B, Morikawa RK, Rompani SB, Hantz P, Szikra T, Esposti F, Cowan CS, Bharioke A, Patino-Alvarez CP, Keles O, Kusnyerik A, Azoulay T, Hartl D, Krebs AR, Schubeler D, Hajdu RI, Lukats A, Nemeth J, Nagy ZZ, Wu KC, Wu RH, Xiang L, Fang XL, Jin ZB, Goldblum D, Hasler PW, Scholl HPN, Krol J, Roska B. Nat Neurosci. 2019 Jul 8. pii: 10.1038/s41593-019-0431-2. doi: 10.1038/s41593-019-0431-2. PubMed 31285614.
Backbone
  Vector backbone: pAAV
  Vector type: AAV
Growth in bacteria
  Bacterial resistance: Ampicillin, 100 μg/mL
  Growth temperature: 37°C
  Growth strain: NEB Stable
  Copy number: High Copy
Gene/Insert
  Gene/Insert name: CatCh-GFP (alt name: ChR2(L132C)-EGFP)
  Species: Synthetic
  Promoter: ProC40
  Cloning method: Restriction Enzyme; 5′ cloning site Unknown (unknown if destroyed); 3′ cloning site Unknown (unknown if destroyed)
Terms and licenses: Academic/Nonprofit Terms; Industry Terms: Not Available to Industry
Depositor comments: Please visit https://www.biorxiv.org/content/early/2018/10/04/434720.full.pdf for BioRxiv preprint
How to cite: 37_pAAV-ProC40-CatCh-GFP-WPRE was a gift from Botond Roska (Addgene plasmid # 125974 ; http://n2t.net/addgene:125974 ; RRID:Addgene_125974)
