[The description below was written by a language model from this plasmid's Addgene catalogue record and pLannotate feature annotations shown in this document.]
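Description:
37_pAAV-ProC40-CatCh-GFP-WPRE is an adeno-associated virus transfer plasmid built on a pAAV backbone and intended for packaging into recombinant AAV for gene delivery to the retina. In bacteria it is maintained as a high-copy plasmid through a ColE1/pUC-type origin and selected with ampicillin via the β-lactamase gene. An f1/M13 phage origin is also present. The expression cassette lies between AAV2 inverted terminal repeats, which are the cis elements needed for replication and encapsidation of the vector genome. One ITR is annotated in full, while the other is detected only as short fragments. This is common for automated annotation of these repeat-rich regions.

The payload is CatCh-GFP, a fusion of the channelrhodopsin-2 L132C variant (a blue-light-gated cation channel from Chlamydomonas reinhardtii) to EGFP, so that cells made light-sensitive can also be identified by green fluorescence. Expression is driven by ProC40, one of a series of synthetic promoters designed to restrict AAV expression to particular cell types. ProC40 is not itself annotated in the feature tables. It presumably occupies the unannotated region upstream of the coding sequence, which ends in a segment matching the SV40 early promoter and may serve as its core promoter component. Downstream, a WPRE enhances transcript stability and expression, and a human growth hormone polyadenylation signal terminates the message. Both sequence records are the same length and show the same feature order with a shifted start coordinate.

The stated purpose is targeting expression to neuronal and glial cell types in mouse, non-human primate and human retina. The record does not say which cell population ProC40 favours.
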