Features (pLannotate 1.2.2; 16 found; start..end, strand, type, name):
     12..39      +  repeat_region  AAV2 ITR (fragment): inverted terminal repeat of adeno-associated virus serotype 2 inverted
     68..95      +  repeat_region  AAV2 ITR (fragment): inverted terminal repeat of adeno-associated virus serotype 2 inverted
    662..858     +  promoter       SV40 promoter: SV40 early promoter
    871..1796    +  CDS            ChR2 (fragment): N-terminal fragment of channelrhodopsin-2 from the alga Chlamydomonas reinhardtii (Nagel et al., 2003) blue light-activated cation channel
   1801..2517    +  CDS            EGFP: EGFP is a basic (constitutively fluorescent) green fluorescent protein published in 1996, derived from Aequorea victoria. It is reported to be a rapidly-maturing weak dimer with moderate acid sensitivity.
   2524..2548    +  misc_feature   MCS (fragment): pBluescript multiple cloning site
   2548..3136    +  misc_feature   WPRE: woodchuck hepatitis virus posttranscriptional regulatory element
   3168..3644    +  polyA_signal   hGH poly(A) signal: human growth hormone polyadenylation signal
   3684..3824    +  repeat_region  AAV2 ITR: inverted terminal repeat of adeno-associated virus serotype 2 inverted
   3829..3880    -  misc_feature   bom (fragment): basis of mobility region from pBR322
   3899..4279    +  rep_origin     M13 ori (sequence partly withheld): M13 bacteriophage origin of replication; arrow indicates direction of (+) strand synthesis
   4355..4404    -  misc_feature   bom (fragment): basis of mobility region from pBR322
   4506..4541    -  CDS            rop (fragment): Rop protein, which maintains plasmids at low copy number; rop
   4636..4740    +  promoter       AmpR promoter: bla
   4741..5601    +  CDS            AmpR: β-lactamase; bla; confers resistance to ampicillin, carbenicillin, and related antibiotics
   5772..6360    +  rep_origin     ori: high-copy-number ColE1/pMB1/pBR322/pUC origin of replication
>Addgene plasmid #125974 | 37_pAAV-ProC40-CatCh-GFP-WPRE | depositor full sequence | sequence record 240962 | 37_pAAV-ProC40-CatCh-GFP-WPRE sequence 6421 bps
CCTGCAGGCAGCTGCGCGCTCGCTCGCTCACTGAGGCCGCCCGGGCGTCGGGCGACCTTTGGTCGCCCGG
CCTCAGTGAGCGAGCGAGCGCGCAGAGAGGGAGTGGCCAACTCCATCACTAGGGGTTCCTGCGGCCGCAC
GCGTATGGTCTCATATTCTGCTAATTAGCAGCGTGAGGCCTAATGCTAATTAGCCAGGTCCGTCTCCCGG
CTAATTAGCATCACCCTCATGATTGCTAATTAGCAGTCCTCGTAGAGTAGCTAATTAGCGCGTGCTCGTG
ATGGGCTAATTAGCAGGACGAAGGCGACCGCTAATTAGCCGCGCCCTAGATACAGCTAATTAGCCTTATC
ACGTCGGCGGCTAATTAGCTGATGCTTCTCTATAGCTAATTAGCAGCCCTGAAAGTTCCGCTAATTAGCG
ACGAGTGCCTAACAGCTAATTAGCTAATACAAGTTTCGTGCTAATTAGCCGACCTTCGAGTTAAGCTAAT
TAGCCGCGCATCAGGCAAAGCTAATTAGCTTATCTCCATTACATGCTAATTAGCGTTATGTTTTACGGCG
CTAATTAGCGATTCGAGAAAATGAGCTAATTAGCCCTCCGTTCGTCCACGCTAATTAGCTGTGCCTTCTA
GAACGCTAATTAGCGCTCGAGATCTGCGATCTGCATCTCAATTAGTCAGCAACCATAGTCCCGCCCCTAA
CTCCGCCCATCCCGCCCCTAACTCCGCCCAGTTCCGCCCATTCTCCGCCCCATCGCTGACTAATTTTTTT
TATTTATGCAGAGGCCGAGGCCGCCTCGGCCTCTGAGCTATTCCAGAAGTAGTGAGGAGGCTTTTTTGGA
GGCCTAGGCTTTTGCAAAGGATCCGCCACCATGGATTATGGAGGCGCCCTGAGTGCCGTTGGGCGCGAGC
TGCTATTTGTAACGAACCCAGTAGTCGTCAATGGCTCTGTACTTGTGCCTGAGGACCAGTGTTACTGCGC
GGGCTGGATTGAGTCGCGTGGCACAAACGGTGCCCAAACGGCGTCGAACGTGCTGCAATGGCTTGCTGCT
GGCTTCTCCATCCTACTGCTTATGTTTTACGCCTACCAAACATGGAAGTCAACCTGCGGCTGGGAGGAGA
TCTATGTGTGCGCTATCGAGATGGTCAAGGTGATTCTCGAGTTCTTCTTCGAGTTTAAGAACCCGTCCAT
GCTGTATCTAGCCACAGGCCACCGCGTCCAGTGGTTGCGTTACGCCGAGTGGCTTCTCACCTGCCCGGTC
ATTTGCATTCACCTGTCAAACCTGACGGGCTTGTCCAACGACTACAGCAGGCGCACCATGGGTCTGCTTG
TGTCTGATATTGGCACAATTGTGTGGGGCGCCACTTCCGCCATGGCCACCGGATACGTCAAGGTCATCTT
CTTCTGCCTGGGTCTGTGTTATGGTGCTAACACGTTCTTTCACGCTGCCAAGGCCTACATCGAGGGTTAC
CACACCGTGCCGAAGGGCCGGTGTCGCCAGGTGGTGACTGGCATGGCTTGGCTCTTCTTCGTATCATGGG
GTATGTTCCCCATCCTGTTCATCCTCGGCCCCGAGGGCTTCGGCGTCCTGAGCGTGTACGGCTCCACCGT
CGGCCACACCATCATTGACCTGATGTCGAAGAACTGCTGGGGTCTGCTCGGCCACTACCTGCGCGTGCTG
ATCCACGAGCATATCCTCATCCACGGCGACATTCGCAAGACCACCAAATTGAACATTGGTGGCACTGAGA
TTGAGGTCGAGACGCTGGTGGAGGACGAGGCCGAGGCTGGCGCGGTACCCATGGTGAGCAAGGGCGAGGA
GCTGTTCACCGGGGTGGTGCCCATCCTGGTCGAGCTGGACGGCGACGTAAACGGCCACAAGTTCAGCGTG
TCCGGCGAGGGCGAGGGCGATGCCACCTACGGCAAGCTGACCCTGAAGTTCATCTGCACCACCGGCAAGC
TGCCCGTGCCCTGGCCCACCCTCGTGACCACCCTGACCTACGGCGTGCAGTGCTTCAGCCGCTACCCCGA
CCACATGAAGCAGCACGACTTCTTCAAGTCCGCCATGCCCGAAGGCTACGTCCAGGAGCGCACCATCTTC
TTCAAGGACGACGGCAACTACAAGACCCGCGCCGAGGTGAAGTTCGAGGGCGACACCCTGGTGAACCGCA
TCGAGCTGAAGGGCATCGACTTCAAGGAGGACGGCAACATCCTGGGGCACAAGCTGGAGTACAACTACAA
CAGCCACAACGTCTATATCATGGCCGACAAGCAGAAGAACGGCATCAAGGTGAACTTCAAGATCCGCCAC
AACATCGAGGACGGCAGCGTGCAGCTCGCCGACCACTACCAGCAGAACACCCCCATCGGCGACGGCCCCG
TGCTGCTGCCCGACAACCACTACCTGAGCACCCAGTCCGCCCTGAGCAAAGACCCCAACGAGAAGCGCGA
TCACATGGTCCTGCTGGAGTTCGTGACCGCCGCCGGGATCACTCTCGGCATGGACGAGCTGTACAAGTGA
TAAGAATTCGATATCAAGCTTATCGATAATCAACCTCTGGATTACAAAATTTGTGAAAGATTGACTGGTA
TTCTTAACTATGTTGCTCCTTTTACGCTATGTGGATACGCTGCTTTAATGCCTTTGTATCATGCTATTGC
TTCCCGTATGGCTTTCATTTTCTCCTCCTTGTATAAATCCTGGTTGCTGTCTCTTTATGAGGAGTTGTGG
CCCGTTGTCAGGCAACGTGGCGTGGTGTGCACTGTGTTTGCTGACGCAACCCCCACTGGTTGGGGCATTG
CCACCACCTGTCAGCTCCTTTCCGGGACTTTCGCTTTCCCCCTCCCTATTGCCACGGCGGAACTCATCGC
CGCCTGCCTTGCCCGCTGCTGGACAGGGGCTCGGCTGTTGGGCACTGACAATTCCGTGGTGTTGTCGGGG
AAATCATCGTCCTTTCCTTGGCTGCTCGCCTATGTTGCCACCTGGATTCTGCGCGGGACGTCCTTCTGCT
ACGTCCCTTCGGCCCTCAATCCAGCGGACCTTCCTTCCCGCGGCCTGCTGCCGGCTCTGCGGCCTCTTCC
GCGTCTTCGCCTTCGCCCTCAGACGAGTCGGATCTCCCTTTGGGCCGCCTCCCCGCATCGATACCGAGCG
CTGCTCGAGAGATCTACGGGTGGCATCCCTGTGACCCCTCCCCAGTGCCTCTCCTGGCCCTGGAAGTTGC
CACTCCAGTGCCCACCAGCCTTGTCCTAATAAAATTAAGTTGCATCATTTTGTCTGACTAGGTGTCCTTC
TATAATATTATGGGGTGGAGGGGGGTGGTATGGAGCAAGGGGCAAGTTGGGAAGACAACCTGTAGGGCCT
GCGGGGTCTATTGGGAACCAAGCTGGAGTGCAGTGGCACAATCTTGGCTCACTGCAATCTCCGCCTCCTG
GGTTCAAGCGATTCTCCTGCCTCAGCCTCCCGAGTTGTTGGGATTCCAGGCATGCATGACCAGGCTCAGC
TAATTTTTGTTTTTTTGGTAGAGACGGGGTTTCACCATATTGGCCAGGCTGGTCTCCAACTCCTAATCTC
AGGTGATCTACCCACCTTGGCCTCCCAAATTGCTGGGATTACAGGCGTGAACCACTGCTCCCTTCCCTGT
CCTTCTGATTTTGTAGGTAACCACGTGCGGACCGAGCGGCCGCAGGAACCCCTAGTGATGGAGTTGGCCA
CTCCCTCTCTGCGCGCTCGCTCGCTCACTGAGGCCGGGCGACCAAAGGTCGCCCGACGCCCGGGCTTTGC
CCGGGCGGCCTCAGTGAGCGAGCGAGCGCGCAGCTGCCTGCAGGGGCGCCTGATGCGGTATTTTCTCCTT
ACGCATCTGTGCGGTATTTCACACCGCATA
[142 nt withheld, positions 3881-4022]
C
[141 nt withheld, positions 4024-4164]
CCTTTGACGTTGGAGTCCACGTTCTTT
[37 nt withheld, positions 4192-4228]
ACCCTATCTCGGGCTATTCTTTTGATTTATAAGGGATTTTGCCGATTTCGGCCTATTGGTTAAAAAATGA
GCTGATTTAACAAAAATTTAACGCGAATTTTAACAAAATATTAACGTTTACAATTTTATGGTGCACTCTC
AGTACAATCTGCTCTGATGCCGCATAGTTAAGCCAGCCCCGACACCCGCCAACACCCGCTGACGCGCCCT
GACGGGCTTGTCTGCTCCCGGCATCCGCTTACAGACAAGCTGTGACCGTCTCCGGGAGCTGCATGTGTCA
GAGGTTTTCACCGTCATCACCGAAACGCGCGAGACGAAAGGGCCTCGTGATACGCCTATTTTTATAGGTT
AATGTCATGATAATAATGGTTTCTTAGACGTCAGGTGGCACTTTTCGGGGAAATGTGCGCGGAACCCCTA
TTTGTTTATTTTTCTAAATACATTCAAATATGTATCCGCTCATGAGACAATAACCCTGATAAATGCTTCA
ATAATATTGAAAAAGGAAGAGTATGAGTATTCAACATTTCCGTGTCGCCCTTATTCCCTTTTTTGCGGCA
TTTTGCCTTCCTGTTTTTGCTCACCCAGAAACGCTGGTGAAAGTAAAAGATGCTGAAGATCAGTTGGGTG
CACGAGTGGGTTACATCGAACTGGATCTCAACAGCGGTAAGATCCTTGAGAGTTTTCGCCCCGAAGAACG
TTTTCCAATGATGAGCACTTTTAAAGTTCTGCTATGTGGCGCGGTATTATCCCGTATTGACGCCGGGCAA
GAGCAACTCGGTCGCCGCATACACTATTCTCAGAATGACTTGGTTGAGTACTCACCAGTCACAGAAAAGC
ATCTTACGGATGGCATGACAGTAAGAGAATTATGCAGTGCTGCCATAACCATGAGTGATAACACTGCGGC
CAACTTACTTCTGACAACGATCGGAGGACCGAAGGAGCTAACCGCTTTTTTGCACAACATGGGGGATCAT
GTAACTCGCCTTGATCGTTGGGAACCGGAGCTGAATGAAGCCATACCAAACGACGAGCGTGACACCACGA
TGCCTGTAGCAATGGCAACAACGTTGCGCAAACTATTAACTGGCGAACTACTTACTCTAGCTTCCCGGCA
ACAATTAATAGACTGGATGGAGGCGGATAAAGTTGCAGGACCACTTCTGCGCTCGGCCCTTCCGGCTGGC
TGGTTTATTGCTGATAAATCTGGAGCCGGTGAGCGTGGGTCTCGCGGTATCATTGCAGCACTGGGGCCAG
ATGGTAAGCCCTCCCGTATCGTAGTTATCTACACGACGGGGAGTCAGGCAACTATGGATGAACGAAATAG
ACAGATCGCTGAGATAGGTGCCTCACTGATTAAGCATTGGTAACTGTCAGACCAAGTTTACTCATATATA
CTTTAGATTGATTTAAAACTTCATTTTTAATTTAAAAGGATCTAGGTGAAGATCCTTTTTGATAATCTCA
TGACCAAAATCCCTTAACGTGAGTTTTCGTTCCACTGAGCGTCAGACCCCGTAGAAAAGATCAAAGGATC
TTCTTGAGATCCTTTTTTTCTGCGCGTAATCTGCTGCTTGCAAACAAAAAAACCACCGCTACCAGCGGTG
GTTTGTTTGCCGGATCAAGAGCTACCAACTCTTTTTCCGAAGGTAACTGGCTTCAGCAGAGCGCAGATAC
CAAATACTGTCCTTCTAGTGTAGCCGTAGTTAGGCCACCACTTCAAGAACTCTGTAGCACCGCCTACATA
CCTCGCTCTGCTAATCCTGTTACCAGTGGCTGCTGCCAGTGGCGATAAGTCGTGTCTTACCGGGTTGGAC
TCAAGACGATAGTTACCGGATAAGGCGCAGCGGTCGGGCTGAACGGGGGGTTCGTGCACACAGCCCAGCT
TGGAGCGAACGACCTACACCGAACTGAGATACCTACAGCGTGAGCTATGAGAAAGCGCCACGCTTCCCGA
AGGGAGAAAGGCGGACAGGTATCCGGTAAGCGGCAGGGTCGGAACAGGAGAGCGCACGAGGGAGCTTCCA
GGGGGAAACGCCTGGTATCTTTATAGTCCTGTCGGGTTTCGCCACCTCTGACTTGAGCGTCGATTTTTGT
GATGCTCGTCAGGGGGGCGGAGCCTATGGAAAAACGCCAGCAACGCGGCCTTTTTACGGTTCCTGGCCTT
TTGCTGGCCTTTTGCTCACATGT
