Features (pLannotate 1.2.2; 16 found; start..end, strand, type, name):
    532..728     +  promoter       SV40 promoter: SV40 early promoter
    741..1666    +  CDS            ChR2 (fragment): N-terminal fragment of channelrhodopsin-2 from the alga Chlamydomonas reinhardtii (Nagel et al., 2003) blue light-activated cation channel
   1671..2387    +  CDS            EGFP: EGFP is a basic (constitutively fluorescent) green fluorescent protein published in 1996, derived from Aequorea victoria. It is reported to be a rapidly-maturing weak dimer with moderate acid sensitivity.
   2394..2418    +  misc_feature   MCS (fragment): pBluescript multiple cloning site
   2418..3006    +  misc_feature   WPRE: woodchuck hepatitis virus posttranscriptional regulatory element
   3038..3514    +  polyA_signal   hGH poly(A) signal: human growth hormone polyadenylation signal
   3554..3694    +  repeat_region  AAV2 ITR: inverted terminal repeat of adeno-associated virus serotype 2 inverted
   3699..3750    -  misc_feature   bom (fragment): basis of mobility region from pBR322
   3769..4224    +  rep_origin     f1 ori (sequence partly withheld): f1 bacteriophage origin of replication; arrow indicates direction of (+) strand synthesis
   4225..4274    -  misc_feature   bom (fragment): basis of mobility region from pBR322
   4376..4411    -  CDS            rop (fragment): Rop protein, which maintains plasmids at low copy number; rop
   4506..4610    +  promoter       AmpR promoter: bla
   4611..5471    +  CDS            AmpR: β-lactamase; bla; confers resistance to ampicillin, carbenicillin, and related antibiotics
   5642..6230    +  rep_origin     ori: high-copy-number ColE1/pMB1/pBR322/pUC origin of replication
   6303..6330    +  repeat_region  AAV2 ITR (fragment): inverted terminal repeat of adeno-associated virus serotype 2 inverted
   6359..6386    +  repeat_region  AAV2 ITR (fragment): inverted terminal repeat of adeno-associated virus serotype 2 inverted
>Addgene plasmid #125974 | 37_pAAV-ProC40-CatCh-GFP-WPRE | addgene full sequence | sequence record 256715 | Addgene NGS Result
GCGGCCGCACGCGTATGGTCTCATATTCTGCTAATTAGCAGCGTGAGGCCTAATGCTAATTAGCCAGGTC
CGTCTCCCGGCTAATTAGCATCACCCTCATGATTGCTAATTAGCAGTCCTCGTAGAGTAGCTAATTAGCG
CGTGCTCGTGATGGGCTAATTAGCAGGACGAAGGCGACCGCTAATTAGCCGCGCCCTAGATACAGCTAAT
TAGCCTTATCACGTCGGCGGCTAATTAGCTGATGCTTCTCTATAGCTAATTAGCAGCCCTGAAAGTTCCG
CTAATTAGCGACGAGTGCCTAACAGCTAATTAGCTAATACAAGTTTCGTGCTAATTAGCCGACCTTCGAG
TTAAGCTAATTAGCCGCGCATCAGGCAAAGCTAATTAGCTTATCTCCATTACATGCTAATTAGCGTTATG
TTTTACGGCGCTAATTAGCGATTCGAGAAAATGAGCTAATTAGCCCTCCGTTCGTCCACGCTAATTAGCT
GTGCCTTCTAGAACGCTAATTAGCGCTCGAGATCTGCGATCTGCATCTCAATTAGTCAGCAACCATAGTC
CCGCCCCTAACTCCGCCCATCCCGCCCCTAACTCCGCCCAGTTCCGCCCATTCTCCGCCCCATCGCTGAC
TAATTTTTTTTATTTATGCAGAGGCCGAGGCCGCCTCGGCCTCTGAGCTATTCCAGAAGTAGTGAGGAGG
CTTTTTTGGAGGCCTAGGCTTTTGCAAAGGATCCGCCACCATGGATTATGGAGGCGCCCTGAGTGCCGTT
GGGCGCGAGCTGCTATTTGTAACGAACCCAGTAGTCGTCAATGGCTCTGTACTTGTGCCTGAGGACCAGT
GTTACTGCGCGGGCTGGATTGAGTCGCGTGGCACAAACGGTGCCCAAACGGCGTCGAACGTGCTGCAATG
GCTTGCTGCTGGCTTCTCCATCCTACTGCTTATGTTTTACGCCTACCAAACATGGAAGTCAACCTGCGGC
TGGGAGGAGATCTATGTGTGCGCTATCGAGATGGTCAAGGTGATTCTCGAGTTCTTCTTCGAGTTTAAGA
ACCCGTCCATGCTGTATCTAGCCACAGGCCACCGCGTCCAGTGGTTGCGTTACGCCGAGTGGCTTCTCAC
CTGCCCGGTCATTTGCATTCACCTGTCAAACCTGACGGGCTTGTCCAACGACTACAGCAGGCGCACCATG
GGTCTGCTTGTGTCTGATATTGGCACAATTGTGTGGGGCGCCACTTCCGCCATGGCCACCGGATACGTCA
AGGTCATCTTCTTCTGCCTGGGTCTGTGTTATGGTGCTAACACGTTCTTTCACGCTGCCAAGGCCTACAT
CGAGGGTTACCACACCGTGCCGAAGGGCCGGTGTCGCCAGGTGGTGACTGGCATGGCTTGGCTCTTCTTC
GTATCATGGGGTATGTTCCCCATCCTGTTCATCCTCGGCCCCGAGGGCTTCGGCGTCCTGAGCGTGTACG
GCTCCACCGTCGGCCACACCATCATTGACCTGATGTCGAAGAACTGCTGGGGTCTGCTCGGCCACTACCT
GCGCGTGCTGATCCACGAGCATATCCTCATCCACGGCGACATTCGCAAGACCACCAAATTGAACATTGGT
GGCACTGAGATTGAGGTCGAGACGCTGGTGGAGGACGAGGCCGAGGCTGGCGCGGTACCCATGGTGAGCA
AGGGCGAGGAGCTGTTCACCGGGGTGGTGCCCATCCTGGTCGAGCTGGACGGCGACGTAAACGGCCACAA
GTTCAGCGTGTCCGGCGAGGGCGAGGGCGATGCCACCTACGGCAAGCTGACCCTGAAGTTCATCTGCACC
ACCGGCAAGCTGCCCGTGCCCTGGCCCACCCTCGTGACCACCCTGACCTACGGCGTGCAGTGCTTCAGCC
GCTACCCCGACCACATGAAGCAGCACGACTTCTTCAAGTCCGCCATGCCCGAAGGCTACGTCCAGGAGCG
CACCATCTTCTTCAAGGACGACGGCAACTACAAGACCCGCGCCGAGGTGAAGTTCGAGGGCGACACCCTG
GTGAACCGCATCGAGCTGAAGGGCATCGACTTCAAGGAGGACGGCAACATCCTGGGGCACAAGCTGGAGT
ACAACTACAACAGCCACAACGTCTATATCATGGCCGACAAGCAGAAGAACGGCATCAAGGTGAACTTCAA
GATCCGCCACAACATCGAGGACGGCAGCGTGCAGCTCGCCGACCACTACCAGCAGAACACCCCCATCGGC
GACGGCCCCGTGCTGCTGCCCGACAACCACTACCTGAGCACCCAGTCCGCCCTGAGCAAAGACCCCAACG
AGAAGCGCGATCACATGGTCCTGCTGGAGTTCGTGACCGCCGCCGGGATCACTCTCGGCATGGACGAGCT
GTACAAGTGATAAGAATTCGATATCAAGCTTATCGATAATCAACCTCTGGATTACAAAATTTGTGAAAGA
TTGACTGGTATTCTTAACTATGTTGCTCCTTTTACGCTATGTGGATACGCTGCTTTAATGCCTTTGTATC
ATGCTATTGCTTCCCGTATGGCTTTCATTTTCTCCTCCTTGTATAAATCCTGGTTGCTGTCTCTTTATGA
GGAGTTGTGGCCCGTTGTCAGGCAACGTGGCGTGGTGTGCACTGTGTTTGCTGACGCAACCCCCACTGGT
TGGGGCATTGCCACCACCTGTCAGCTCCTTTCCGGGACTTTCGCTTTCCCCCTCCCTATTGCCACGGCGG
AACTCATCGCCGCCTGCCTTGCCCGCTGCTGGACAGGGGCTCGGCTGTTGGGCACTGACAATTCCGTGGT
GTTGTCGGGGAAATCATCGTCCTTTCCTTGGCTGCTCGCCTATGTTGCCACCTGGATTCTGCGCGGGACG
TCCTTCTGCTACGTCCCTTCGGCCCTCAATCCAGCGGACCTTCCTTCCCGCGGCCTGCTGCCGGCTCTGC
GGCCTCTTCCGCGTCTTCGCCTTCGCCCTCAGACGAGTCGGATCTCCCTTTGGGCCGCCTCCCCGCATCG
ATACCGAGCGCTGCTCGAGAGATCTACGGGTGGCATCCCTGTGACCCCTCCCCAGTGCCTCTCCTGGCCC
TGGAAGTTGCCACTCCAGTGCCCACCAGCCTTGTCCTAATAAAATTAAGTTGCATCATTTTGTCTGACTA
GGTGTCCTTCTATAATATTATGGGGTGGAGGGGGGTGGTATGGAGCAAGGGGCAAGTTGGGAAGACAACC
TGTAGGGCCTGCGGGGTCTATTGGGAACCAAGCTGGAGTGCAGTGGCACAATCTTGGCTCACTGCAATCT
CCGCCTCCTGGGTTCAAGCGATTCTCCTGCCTCAGCCTCCCGAGTTGTTGGGATTCCAGGCATGCATGAC
CAGGCTCAGCTAATTTTTGTTTTTTTGGTAGAGACGGGGTTTCACCATATTGGCCAGGCTGGTCTCCAAC
TCCTAATCTCAGGTGATCTACCCACCTTGGCCTCCCAAATTGCTGGGATTACAGGCGTGAACCACTGCTC
CCTTCCCTGTCCTTCTGATTTTGTAGGTAACCACGTGCGGACCGAGCGGCCGCAGGAACCCCTAGTGATG
GAGTTGGCCACTCCCTCTCTGCGCGCTCGCTCGCTCACTGAGGCCGGGCGACCAAAGGTCGCCCGACGCC
CGGGCTTTGCCCGGGCGGCCTCAGTGAGCGAGCGAGCGCGCAGCTGCCTGCAGGGGCGCCTGATGCGGTA
TTTTCTCCTTACGCATCTGTGCGGTATTTCACACCGCATA
[95 nt withheld, positions 3751-3845]
T
[46 nt withheld, positions 3847-3892]
C
[141 nt withheld, positions 3894-4034]
CCTTTGACGTTGGAGTCCACGTTCTTT
[37 nt withheld, positions 4062-4098]
ACTCTATCTCGGGCTATTCTTTTGATTTATAAGGGATTTTGCCGATTTCGGTCTATTGGTTAAAAAATGA
GCTGATTTAACAAAAATTTAACGCGAATTTTAACAAAATATTAACGTTTACAATTTTATGGTGCACTCTC
AGTACAATCTGCTCTGATGCCGCATAGTTAAGCCAGCCCCGACACCCGCCAACACCCGCTGACGCGCCCT
GACGGGCTTGTCTGCTCCCGGCATCCGCTTACAGACAAGCTGTGACCGTCTCCGGGAGCTGCATGTGTCA
GAGGTTTTCACCGTCATCACCGAAACGCGCGAGACGAAAGGGCCTCGTGATACGCCTATTTTTATAGGTT
AATGTCATGATAATAATGGTTTCTTAGACGTCAGGTGGCACTTTTCGGGGAAATGTGCGCGGAACCCCTA
TTTGTTTATTTTTCTAAATACATTCAAATATGTATCCGCTCATGAGACAATAACCCTGATAAATGCTTCA
ATAATATTGAAAAAGGAAGAGTATGAGTATTCAACATTTCCGTGTCGCCCTTATTCCCTTTTTTGCGGCA
TTTTGCCTTCCTGTTTTTGCTCACCCAGAAACGCTGGTGAAAGTAAAAGATGCTGAAGATCAGTTGGGTG
CACGAGTGGGTTACATCGAACTGGATCTCAACAGCGGTAAGATCCTTGAGAGTTTTCGCCCCGAAGAACG
TTTTCCAATGATGAGCACTTTTAAAGTTCTGCTATGTGGCGCGGTATTATCCCGTATTGACGCCGGGCAA
GAGCAACTCGGTCGCCGCATACACTATTCTCAGAATGACTTGGTTGAGTACTCACCAGTCACAGAAAAGC
ATCTTACGGATGGCATGACAGTAAGAGAATTATGCAGTGCTGCCATAACCATGAGTGATAACACTGCGGC
CAACTTACTTCTGACAACGATCGGAGGACCGAAGGAGCTAACCGCTTTTTTGCACAACATGGGGGATCAT
GTAACTCGCCTTGATCGTTGGGAACCGGAGCTGAATGAAGCCATACCAAACGACGAGCGTGACACCACGA
TGCCTGTAGCAATGGCAACAACGTTGCGCAAACTATTAACTGGCGAACTACTTACTCTAGCTTCCCGGCA
ACAATTAATAGACTGGATGGAGGCGGATAAAGTTGCAGGACCACTTCTGCGCTCGGCCCTTCCGGCTGGC
TGGTTTATTGCTGATAAATCTGGAGCCGGTGAGCGTGGGTCTCGCGGTATCATTGCAGCACTGGGGCCAG
ATGGTAAGCCCTCCCGTATCGTAGTTATCTACACGACGGGGAGTCAGGCAACTATGGATGAACGAAATAG
ACAGATCGCTGAGATAGGTGCCTCACTGATTAAGCATTGGTAACTGTCAGACCAAGTTTACTCATATATA
CTTTAGATTGATTTAAAACTTCATTTTTAATTTAAAAGGATCTAGGTGAAGATCCTTTTTGATAATCTCA
TGACCAAAATCCCTTAACGTGAGTTTTCGTTCCACTGAGCGTCAGACCCCGTAGAAAAGATCAAAGGATC
TTCTTGAGATCCTTTTTTTCTGCGCGTAATCTGCTGCTTGCAAACAAAAAAACCACCGCTACCAGCGGTG
GTTTGTTTGCCGGATCAAGAGCTACCAACTCTTTTTCCGAAGGTAACTGGCTTCAGCAGAGCGCAGATAC
CAAATACTGTTCTTCTAGTGTAGCCGTAGTTAGGCCACCACTTCAAGAACTCTGTAGCACCGCCTACATA
CCTCGCTCTGCTAATCCTGTTACCAGTGGCTGCTGCCAGTGGCGATAAGTCGTGTCTTACCGGGTTGGAC
TCAAGACGATAGTTACCGGATAAGGCGCAGCGGTCGGGCTGAACGGGGGGTTCGTGCACACAGCCCAGCT
TGGAGCGAACGACCTACACCGAACTGAGATACCTACAGCGTGAGCTATGAGAAAGCGCCACGCTTCCCGA
AGGGAGAAAGGCGGACAGGTATCCGGTAAGCGGCAGGGTCGGAACAGGAGAGCGCACGAGGGAGCTTCCA
GGGGGAAACGCCTGGTATCTTTATAGTCCTGTCGGGTTTCGCCACCTCTGACTTGAGCGTCGATTTTTGT
GATGCTCGTCAGGGGGGCGGAGCCTATGGAAAAACGCCAGCAACGCGGCCTTTTTACGGTTCCTGGCCTT
TTGCTGGCCTTTTGCTCACATGTCCTGCAGGCAGCTGCGCGCTCGCTCGCTCACTGAGGCCGCCCGGGCG
TCGGGCGACCTTTGGTCGCCCGGCCTCAGTGAGCGAGCGAGCGCGCAGAGAGGGAGTGGCCAACTCCATC
ACTAGGGGTTCCT
